>Addgene plasmid #235943 | pME_Cp_0_6_013_petB_3'Hom_Cr | addgene full sequence | sequence record 471514 | Addgene NGS Result
GCAAGTAAAAGAAATGGATATTAAATATTATAGAGGACCTGAAATACCTTGTTTACGAATCATTAAGAAG
TGCATTAACATGAAAACAGCTGTTAAAAGTGGTAATACGAAAGTGTGTAAACTGTAGAAACGTGTTAAAG
TTGCTTGACCAACACCAACACCACCACGTAATAACTCAACAATGAAACCACCAACACCTGGGATTGCATC
AGGAACACCTGTTACAATTTTAACCGCCCAGTAACCAACTTGGTCCCATGGTAATGAATAACCTGTTACA
CCAAAAGAAACTGTACATACAGCCATGATTACACCTGTAACCCATGTTAATTCACGTGGACGTTTGAAAC
CACCTGTTAAATATACACGGAAAACGTGTAAAACCATCATAAGAACCATCATACTAGCTGACCAACGGTG
AATTGAACGAATTAACCAACCAAAGTTAACATCAGTCATAATGTATTGTACTGATGCGAAAGCTTCTGCT
ACTGTTGGACGGTAGTAGAAAGTCATAGCAAAACCAGTAGCTACTTGCACAAGGAAACATGTAAAAGTAA
TACCACCAATACAGTAGAAAATATTTACGTGTGGTGGAACATATTTACTTGTAATATCATCAGCAATTGC
TTGAATTTCTAAACGTTCTTCAAACCAATCGTATACTTTACTCATATAAAATTTTTATAAGATTGTGACA
TGACCATTAGGCTTTCTTAAGACTAAAAAAATGTGTAGCTTAATTATTTAAAGTTTAAATTAAAGTTATA
ATATATATTATATATAAAATAAAAAAAACGTTAGTAATTCAAAAGTTTTAATATTATACAATTGAACTAT
TATGTATTAAATATAAGAATGTCACCTCTTACCATATTTCTATACTCCAAAGTAACTTTTTACATAAATG
TCCCCTCTGGGGCTGCCTCCTTCCCCTTCCCCTTCGGGTATATAAATATAGGGCAAGTAAACTTAGCATA
AACTTTAGTTGCCCGAAGGGGTTTACATACTCCGAAGGAGGACAAATTTATTTATTGTGGTACAATAAAT
AAATTGTATGTAAACCCCTTTCGGGTAACTAAAGTTTATCACGGCAATAAGTTTCTGCTTACGCAGTATT
ATATCTGACGCAGTATTATATAAGAAGTTGGCAGGATAAAAATGTGTAAGTATGGCAATCTTTTAAAATA
GTGTTCAATTCATTTAAGGCAGATAAAAAGAAAAAAGTCCACAGGATTTAATTTTGAATAGTTCTCTATC
AAAAAAAGGTTTGCCGAACAATGTTTTTATTCCTGGAGTTTGATTTTATGAAATTAGCTGTTTACGGAAA
AGGTGGTATTGGAAAATCAACGACAAGTTGTAATATTTCGATTGCTTTAGCAAAACGTGGTAAAAAAGTG
TTACAAATTGGTTGTGATCCTAAACATGATAGTACTTTTACATTGACAGGGTTTTTAATTCCAACCATTA
TTGATACATTAAGTTCTAAAGATTATCATTATGAAGATATTTGGCCAGACTGAGACGAGACTGAGACCAC
TCATCGCGACTAGTAGCGGCCGCTGCAGTCCGGCAAAAAAGGGCAAGGTGTCACCACCCTGCCCTTTTTC
TTTAAAACCGAAAAGATTACTTCGCGTTATGCAGGCTTCCTCGCTCACTGACTCGCTGCGCTCGGTCGTT
CGGCTGCGGCGAGCGGTATCAGCTCACTCAAAGGCGGTAATACGGTTATCCACAGAATCAGGGGATAACG
CAGGAAAGAACATGTGAGCAAAAGGCCAGCAAAAGGCCAGGAACCGTAAAAAGGCCGCGTTGCTGGCGTT
TTTCCACAGGCTCCGCCCCCCTGACGAGCATCACAAAAATCGACGCTCAAGTCAGAGGTGGCGAAACCCG
ACAGGACTATAAAGATACCAGGCGTTTCCCCCTGGAAGCTCCCTCGTGCGCTCTCCTGTTCCGACCCTGC
CGCTTACCGGATACCTGTCCGCCTTTCTCCCTTCGGGAAGCGTGGCGCTTTCTCATAGCTCACGCTGTAG
GTATCTCAGTTCGGTGTAGGTCGTTCGCTCCAAGCTGGGCTGTGTGCACGAACCCCCCGTTCAGCCCGAC
CGCTGCGCCTTATCCGGTAACTATCGTCTTGAGTCCAACCCGGTAAGACACGACTTATCGCCACTGGCAG
CAGCCACTGGTAACAGGATTAGCAGAGCGAGGTATGTAGGCGGTGCTACAGAGTTCTTGAAGTGGTGGCC
TAACTACGGCTACACTAGAAGAACAGTATTTGGTATCTGCGCTCTGCTGAAGCCAGTTACCTTCGGAAAA
AGAGTTGGTAGCTCTTGATCCGGCAAACAAACCACCGCTGGTAGCGGTGGTTTTTTTGTTTGCAAGCAGC
AGATTACGCGCAGAAAAAAAGGATCTCAAGAAGATCCTTTGATCTTTTCTACGGGGTCTGACGCTCAGTG
GAACGAAAACTCACGTTAAGGGATTTTGGTCATGAGATTATCAAAAAGGATCTTCACCTAGATCCTTTTA
AATTAAAAATGAAGTTTTAAATCAATCTAAAGTATATATGAGTAAACTTGGTCTGACAGCTCGAGGCTTG
GATTCTCACCAATAAAAAACGCCCGGCGGCAACCGAGCGTTCTGAACAAATCCAGATGGAGTTCTGAGGT
CATTACTGGATCTATCAACAGGAGTCCAAGCGAGCTCGATATCAAATTACGCCCCGCCCTGCCACTCGTC
GCAGTACTGTTGTAATTCATTAAGCATTCTGCCGACATGGAAGCCATCACAAACGGCATGATGAACCTGA
ATCGCCAGCGGCATCAGCACCTTGTCGCCTTGCGTATAATATTTGCCCATGGTGAAAACGGGGGCGAAGA
AGTTGTCCATATTGGCCACGTTTAAATCAAAACTGGTGAAACTCACCCAGGGATTGGCTGATACGAAAAA
CATATTCTCAATAAACCCTTTAGGGAAATAGGCCAGGTTTTCACCGTAACACGCCACATCTTGCGAATAT
ATGTGTAGAAACTGCCGGAAATCGTCGTGGTATTCACTCCAGAGTGATGAAAACGTTTCAGTTTGCTCAT
GGAAAACGGTGTAACAAGGGTGAACACTATCCCATATCACCAGCTCACCGTCTTTCATTGCCATACGAAA
TTCCGGATGAGCATTCATCAGGCGGGCAAGAATGTGAATAAAGGCCGGATAAAACTTGTGCTTATTTTTC
TTTACGGTCTTTAAAAAGGCCGTAATATCCAGCTGAACGGTCTGGTTATAGGTACATTGAGCAACTGACT
GAAATGCCTCAAAATGTTCTTTACGATGCCATTGGGATATATCAACGGTGGTATATCCAGTGATTTTTTT
CTCCATTTTAGCTTCCTTAGCTCCTGAAAATCTCGATAACTCAAAAAATACGCCCGGTAGTGATCTTATT
TCATTATGGTGAAAGTTGGAACCTCTTACGTGCCCGATCAACTCGAGTGCCACCTGACGTCTAAGAAACC
ATTATTATCATGACATTAACCTATAAAAATAGGCGTATCACGAGGCAGAATTTCAGATAAAAAAAATCCT
TAGCTTTCGCTAAGGATGATTTCTGGAATTCGCGGCCGCTTCTAGAGCGATGAGTGGTCTCGCGCTCTTG
TCGAAATAAATAGCACACTCTTGCATATCTATATTTTAAGATGTCAGCTTTTTGATTCATTGAGTTGTAT
ATTTTATTTACTTTACTAGGGTGTTTATATATTCCTTTTTGGGGTTGCCCAGATAGTTATATAACCAATC
ACAACAACAGTAAAAATTGAAGTTTATTTACCCAAAGGGGTGTATCCCCTTTGGGTAAATAAACTTCAAT
GGCCAACTGCCTTGGAAACTTACGTAGCAGCCTAAAAAAAGCTAGTCTTATATCCGAA
Features (pLannotate 1.2.2; 10 found; start..end, strand, type, name):
     31..675     -  CDS            petB: CYB6_CHLRE - Experimental evidence at protein level: Swiss-Prot protein existence level 1. Component of the cytochrome b6-f complex, which mediates electron transfer between photosystem II (PSII) and photosystem I (PSI), cyclic electron flow around PSI, and state transitions. From Chlamydomonas reinhardtii (Chlamydomonas smithii).
   1308..1520    +  CDS            chlL (fragment): CHLL_MARPO - Also known as frxC. Experimental evidence at protein level: Swiss-Prot protein existence level 1. Component of the dark-operative protochlorophyllide reductase (DPOR) that uses Mg-ATP and reduced ferredoxin to reduce ring D of protochlorophyllide (Pchlide) to form chlorophyllide a (Chlide). This reaction is light-independent. The L component serves as a unique electron donor to the NB-component of the complex, and binds Mg-ATP. From Marchantia polymorpha (Liverwort) (Marchantia aquatica).
   1549..1568    +  misc_feature   BioBrick suffix: universal suffix for all parts
   1569..1626    +  terminator     his operon terminator: This putative transcriptin terminator from the E. coli his operon has a 2-bp deletion introduced during synthesis. Its efficiency has not been determined.
   1821..2409    -  rep_origin     ori: high-copy-number ColE1/pMB1/pBR322/pUC origin of replication
   2592..2686    -  terminator     lambda t0 terminator: transcription terminator from phage lambda
   2710..3366    -  CDS            cat: CAT_ECOLX - Experimental evidence at protein level: Swiss-Prot protein existence level 1. This enzyme is an effector of chloramphenicol resistance in bacteria. From Escherichia coli. This protein is used as a marker in many commonly used cloning vectors, such as pACYC184.
   3367..3464    -  promoter       cat promoter: promoter of the E. coli cat gene encoding chloramphenicol acetyltransferase
   3550..3593    -  terminator     bacterial terminator: putative bacterial transcription terminator
   3596..3617    +  misc_feature   BioBrick prefix: BioBrick prefix for parts that do not start with "ATG"
