[The description below was written by a language model from this plasmid's Addgene catalogue record and pLannotate feature annotations shown in this document.]
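Description:
pME_Cp_0_6_013_petB_3'Hom_Cr is a level-0 style part plasmid from a modular cloning toolkit for engineering the Chlamydomonas reinhardtii chloroplast. It is built on the small pME_Cp_UAV_GFP acceptor backbone, into which the part was inserted through BsaI sites that were destroyed during cloning; the backbone name suggests that the insert replaced a GFP dropout cassette, although the record does not say this explicitly. The plasmid is propagated in E. coli from a high-copy ColE1/pUC-type origin and selected with chloramphenicol through a cat gene driven by its native promoter and followed by the lambda t0 terminator. Additional bacterial terminators, including a his operon terminator, together with BioBrick prefix and suffix sequences flank the cloning region and insulate the part from backbone transcription.

The payload is a roughly 1.8 kb segment of C. reinhardtii chloroplast DNA serving as the 3' homology arm for the petB locus, assigned to the "M2" position of the assembly scheme. Annotation of the sequenced plasmid shows that this arm contains the petB coding sequence, which encodes cytochrome b6 of the cytochrome b6-f complex, on the reverse strand. It also contains a short stretch matching chlL, a subunit of the light-independent protochlorophyllide reductase; this was detected by similarity to a liverwort protein and most likely represents the neighbouring Chlamydomonas plastid gene. The plasmid carries no algal promoter, reporter or selection marker of its own. It is intended to be combined with a matching 5' homology arm and expression modules in higher-level assemblies, so that the assembled cassette integrates into the chloroplast genome at petB by homologous recombination.
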