Addgene plasmid #235943: pME_Cp_0_6_013_petB_3'Hom_Cr
Purpose: 3' Homology petB in the M2 position used for genome integration at the petB locus
Depositing lab: Tobias Erb. Depositing organization: Max Planck Institute for Terrestrial Microbiology. Publication: A modular high-throughput approach for advancing synthetic biology in the chloroplast of Chlamydomonas. Inckemann RM, Chotel T, Burgis M, Brinkmann CK, Andreas L, Baumann J, Sharma P, Klose M, Barrett J, Ries F, Paczia N, Glatter T, Mackinder LCM, Willmund F, Erb TJ. Nat Plants. 2025 Nov;11(11):2332-2349. doi: 10.1038/s41477-025-02126-2. Epub 2025 Nov 3. PubMed 41184475.
Backbone
  Vector backbone: pME_Cp_UAV_GFP
  Backbone size w/o insert (bp): 2101
  Vector type: Synthetic Biology
Growth in bacteria
  Bacterial resistance: Chloramphenicol, 25 μg/mL
  Growth temperature: 37°C
  Growth strain: DH5alpha
  Copy number: High Copy
Gene/Insert
  Gene/Insert name: petB 3'Homology
  Species: Chlamydomonas reinhardtii
  Insert size (bp): 1807
  Cloning method: Restriction Enzyme; 5′ cloning site BsaI (destroyed during cloning); 3′ cloning site BsaI (destroyed during cloning)
  Sequencing primers: 5′ CGTATCACGAGGCAGAATTTC; 3′ CCTGCATAACGCGAAGTAATC
Terms and licenses: Academic/Nonprofit Terms; Industry Terms: Not Available to Industry
Depositor comments: Please visit https://doi.org/10.1101/2024.05.08.593163 for bioRxiv preprint.
How to cite: pME_Cp_0_6_013_petB_3'Hom_Cr was a gift from Tobias Erb (Addgene plasmid # 235943 ; http://n2t.net/addgene:235943 ; RRID:Addgene_235943)
